>Addgene plasmid #164043 | BC1364-mouse U6-sgH2B | addgene full sequence | sequence record 323255 | Addgene NGS Result
GACGGATCGGGAGATCTACCGATCCCCTATGGTGCACTCTCAGTACAATCTGCTCTGATGCCGCATAGTT
AAGCCAGTATCTGCTCCCTGCTTGTGTGTTGGAGGTCGCTGAGTAGTGCGCGAGCAAAATTTAAGCTACA
ACAAGGCAAGGCTTGACCGACAATTCCATGAAGAATCTGCTTAGGGTTAGGCGTTTTGCGCTGCTTCGCG
ATGTACGGGCCAGATATACGCGTTGACGTTAGTACCGGGCCCGCTCTAGAGATCCGACGCGCCATCTCTA
GGCCCGCGCCGGCCCCCTCGCACGGACTTGTGGGAGAAGCTCGGCTACTCCCCTGCCCCGGTTAATTTGC
ATATAATATTTCCTAGTAACTATAGAGGCTTAATGTGCGATAAAAGACAGATAATCTGTTCTTTTTAATA
CTAGCTACATTTTACATGATAGGCTTGGATTTCTATAACTTCGTATAGCATACATTATACGAAGTTATAA
ACAGCACAAAAGGAAACTCACCCTAACTGTAAAGTAATTGTGTGTTTTGAGACTATAAGTATCCCTTGGA
GAACCACCTTGTTGGCGAGCGCCAGGTCCCGGCAGTTTAAGAGCTATGCTGGAAACAGCATAGCAAGTTT
AAATAAGGCTAGTCCGTTATCAACTTGAAAAAGTGGCACCGAGTCGGTGCTTTTTTTCTCGAGTACTAGG
ATCCATTAGGCGGCCGCGTGGATAACCGTATTACGGGCTAATTCACTCCCAACGAACTCACATGTGAGCA
AAAGGCCAGCAAAAGGCCAGGAACCGTAAAAAGGCCGCGTTGCTGGCGTTTTTCCATAGGCTCCGCCCCC
CTGACGAGCATCACAAAAATCGACGCTCAAGTCAGAGGTGGCGAAACCCGACAGGACTATAAAGATACCA
GGCGTTTCCCCCTGGAAGCTCCCTCGTGCGCTCTCCTGTTCCGACCCTGCCGCTTACCGGATACCTGTCC
GCCTTTCTCCCTTCGGGAAGCGTGGCGCTTTCTCATAGCTCACGCTGTAGGTATCTCAGTTCGGTGTAGG
TCGTTCGCTCCAAGCTGGGCTGTGTGCACGAACCCCCCGTTCAGCCCGACCGCTGCGCCTTATCCGGTAA
CTATCGTCTTGAGTCCAACCCGGTAAGACACGACTTATCGCCACTGGCAGCAGCCACTGGTAACAGGATT
AGCAGAGCGAGGTATGTAGGCGGTGCTACAGAGTTCTTGAAGTGGTGGCCTAACTACGGCTACACTAGAA
GAACAGTATTTGGTATCTGCGCTCTGCTGAAGCCAGTTACCTTCGGAAAAAGAGTTGGTAGCTCTTGATC
CGGCAAACAAACCACCGCTGGTAGCGGTGGTTTTTTTGTTTGCAAGCAGCAGATTACGCGCAGAAAAAAA
GGATCTCAAGAAGATCCTTTGATCTTTTCTACGGGGTCTGACGCTCAGTGGAACGAAAACTCACGTTAAG
GGATTTTGGTCATGAGATTATCAAAAAGGATCTTCACCTAGATCCTTTTAAATTAAAAATGAAGTTTTAA
ATCAATCTAAAGTATATATGAGTAAACTTGGTCTGACAGTTACCAATGCTTAATCAGTGAGGCACCTATC
TCAGCGATCTGTCTATTTCGTTCATCCATAGTTGCCTGACTCCCCGTCGTGTAGATAACTACGATACGGG
AGGGCTTACCATCTGGCCCCAGTGCTGCAATGATACCGCGAGAACCACGCTCACCGGCTCCAGATTTATC
AGCAATAAACCAGCCAGCCGGAAGGGCCGAGCGCAGAAGTGGTCCTGCAACTTTATCCGCCTCCATCCAG
TCTATTAATTGTTGCCGGGAAGCTAGAGTAAGTAGTTCGCCAGTTAATAGTTTGCGCAACGTTGTTGCCA
TTGCTACAGGCATCGTGGTGTCACGCTCGTCGTTTGGTATGGCTTCATTCAGCTCCGGTTCCCAACGATC
AAGGCGAGTTACATGATCCCCCATGTTGTGCAAAAAAGCGGTTAGCTCCTTCGGTCCTCCGATCGTTGTC
AGAAGTAAGTTGGCCGCAGTGTTATCACTCATGGTTATGGCAGCACTGCATAATTCTCTTACTGTCATGC
CATCCGTAAGATGCTTTTCTGTGACTGGTGAGTACTCAACCAAGTCATTCTGAGAATAGTGTATGCGGCG
ACCGAGTTGCTCTTGCCCGGCGTCAATACGGGATAATACCGCGCCACATAGCAGAACTTTAAAAGTGCTC
ATCATTGGAAAACGTTCTTCGGGGCGAAAACTCTCAAGGATCTTACCGCTGTTGAGATCCAGTTCGATGT
AACCCACTCGTGCACCCAACTGATCTTCAGCATCTTTTACTTTCACCAGCGTTTCTGGGTGAGCAAAAAC
AGGAAGGCAAAATGCCGCAAAAAAGGGAATAAGGGCGACACGGAAATGTTGAATACTCATACTCTTCCTT
TTTCAATATTATTGAAGCATTTATCAGGGTTATTGTCTCATGAGCGGATACATATTTGAATGTATTTAGA
AAAATAAACAAATAGGGGTTCCGCGCACATTTCCCCGAAAAGTGCCACCTGACGTC
Features (pLannotate 1.2.2; 7 found; start..end, strand, type, name):
     28..80      -  misc_feature   bom (fragment): basis of mobility region from pBR322
    455..488     +  protein_bind   loxP: Cre-mediated recombination occurs in the 8-bp core sequence (GCATACAT). Cre recombinase
    613..680     +  misc_RNA       tracrRNA (fragment): trans-activating CRISPR RNA for the Streptococcus pyogenes CRISPR/Cas9 system
    735..756     +  LTR            3' LTR (ΔU3) (fragment): self-inactivating 3' long terminal repeat (LTR) from HIV-1
    821..1409    -  rep_origin     ori: high-copy-number ColE1/pMB1/pBR322/pUC origin of replication
   1580..2440    -  CDS            AmpR: β-lactamase; bla; confers resistance to ampicillin, carbenicillin, and related antibiotics
   2441..2545    -  promoter       AmpR promoter: bla
