[The description below was written by a language model from this plasmid's Addgene catalogue record and pLannotate feature annotations shown in this document.]
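Description:
BC1364-mouse U6-sgH2B is a small (about 2.6 kb) CRISPR guide RNA expression plasmid built on a pUC19 backbone. It is maintained in E. coli as a high-copy plasmid through the ColE1/pUC origin of replication and selected with ampicillin via the β-lactamase gene (AmpR) and its native bla promoter. A fragment of the pBR322 bom region is also detected in the backbone. The plasmid carries no mammalian selection marker, reporter or Cas9 coding sequence, so the nuclease must be supplied from a separate construct.

The payload is a single guide RNA directed against human histone H2B, transcribed from a mouse U6 promoter, an RNA polymerase III promoter commonly used to produce small, precisely initiated RNAs in mammalian cells. The automated annotation does not call the U6 promoter itself, but it identifies a fragment of the Streptococcus pyogenes tracrRNA, consistent with an SpCas9-type sgRNA scaffold downstream of the spacer. A loxP site lies upstream of the scaffold, and a very short match to the HIV-1 self-inactivating 3' LTR lies downstream. These look like remnants carried over from a lentiviral sgRNA vector from which the cassette was presumably derived. With no packaging signal or complete LTRs annotated, the plasmid appears suited to transient transfection rather than viral delivery.

According to the associated publication title, the construct belongs to work on labelling and imaging protein-coding genes in living cells with the CRISPR-Tag approach. The record states only that the guide targets H2B and does not describe its exact role in that workflow.
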