Addgene plasmid #164043: BC1364-mouse U6-sgH2B
Purpose: U6-driven sgRNA targeting H2B
Depositing lab: Baohui Chen. Depositing organization: Zhejiang University. Publication: Efficient labeling and imaging of protein-coding genes in living cells using CRISPR-Tag. Chen B, Zou W, Xu H, Liang Y, Huang B. Nat Commun. 2018 Nov 29;9(1):5065. doi: 10.1038/s41467-018-07498-y. PubMed 30498221.
Backbone
  Vector backbone: pUC19
  Vector type: CRISPR
Growth in bacteria
  Bacterial resistance: Ampicillin, 100 μg/mL
  Growth temperature: 37°C
  Growth strain: DH5alpha
  Copy number: High Copy
Gene/Insert
  Gene/Insert name: H2B targeting sgRNA
  gRNA/shRNA sequence: GCGAGCGCCAGGTCCCGGCA
  Species: H. sapiens (human), Synthetic
  Promoter: mouse U6
  Cloning method: Restriction Enzyme; 5′ cloning site Unknown (unknown if destroyed)
Terms and licenses: Academic/Nonprofit Terms; Industry Terms: Not Available to Industry
How to cite: BC1364-mouse U6-sgH2B was a gift from Baohui Chen (Addgene plasmid # 164043 ; http://n2t.net/addgene:164043 ; RRID:Addgene_164043)
